Addgene plasmid #219702: L1P137 - pAHP6-PhiC31-NLS-tUBQ1
Purpose: Level 1 pAHP6-PhiC31-NLS-tUBQ1, for xylem pole specific expression of PhiC31 integrase
Depositing lab: Jennifer Nemhauser. Depositing organization: University of Washington.
Backbone
  Vector backbone: pGII-L1-Rep
  Backbone size w/o insert (bp): 4708
  Vector type: Plant Expression
  Selectable markers: Hygromycin
Growth in bacteria
  Bacterial resistance: Kanamycin, 50 μg/mL
  Growth temperature: 37°C
  Growth strain: DH5alpha
  Copy number: High Copy
Gene/Insert
  Gene/Insert name: pAHP6:PhiC31-NLS:tUBQ1
  Species: Synthetic
  Insert size (bp): 3905
  Cloning method: Golden Gate
Terms and licenses: Academic/Nonprofit Terms; Industry Terms: Not Available to Industry
How to cite: L1P137 - pAHP6-PhiC31-NLS-tUBQ1 was a gift from Jennifer Nemhauser (Addgene plasmid # 219702 ; http://n2t.net/addgene:219702 ; RRID:Addgene_219702)
