[The description below was written by a language model from this plasmid's Addgene catalogue record and pLannotate feature annotations shown in this document.]
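Description:
L1P137 - pAHP6-PhiC31-NLS-tUBQ1 is a Level 1 Golden Gate plant expression plasmid built on the pGII-L1-Rep backbone, a binary T-DNA vector. In bacteria it is maintained through a high-copy ColE1/pUC-type origin and selected with kanamycin (aph(3')-Ia). It also carries the pSa origin, which in pGreen-style binary vectors supports replication in Agrobacterium when the replicase is supplied in trans. Nopaline-type right and left border repeats define the region transferred into the plant genome. Inside the borders, next to the left border, sits a plant selection cassette in which the CaMV 35S promoter drives the hygromycin phosphotransferase gene (hph), followed by a CaMV polyadenylation signal. This allows transformants to be selected on hygromycin.

According to the catalogue entry, the payload is a synthetic transcription unit of roughly 3.9 kb. The AHP6 promoter drives PhiC31 integrase fused to a nuclear localisation signal, and the unit is terminated by the UBQ1 terminator. The stated purpose is xylem pole-specific expression of the integrase. PhiC31 is a serine recombinase that catalyses unidirectional recombination between attB and attP sites, so restricting it to one cell type would typically allow a target construct to be switched permanently in those cells. The record does not describe the target or the downstream application.

The automated feature table does not annotate the promoter, integrase or terminator. The unlabelled stretch between the T7 promoter/lacZα remnant and the right border is where this insert presumably lies. The small yokD, Tn903 transposase, RNA-OUT and CWINV2 fragment hits appear to be incidental homology matches rather than functional parts. The sequenced record (about 10 kb) is also somewhat larger than the sum of the listed backbone and insert sizes.
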