Features (pLannotate 1.2.2; 15 found; start..end, strand, type, name):
     44..68      +  misc_feature   RB T-DNA repeat: right border repeat from nopaline C58 T-DNA
    159..747     -  rep_origin     ori: high-copy-number ColE1/pMB1/pBR322/pUC origin of replication
   2106..2175    +  ncRNA          RNA-OUT: Accession: RF00240 - RNA-OUT
   2256..3071    -  CDS            KanR: aminoglycoside phosphotransferase; aph(3')-Ia; confers resistance to kanamycin in bacteria or G418 (Geneticin®) in eukaryotes
   3256..3357    +  CDS            TRA2_ECOLX (fragment): Protein predicted: Swiss-Prot protein existence level 4. Required for transposition of transposon Tn903. From Escherichia coli.
   3362..3797    +  rep_origin     pSa ori: origin of replication from bacterial plasmid pSa
   3924..3946    +  misc_feature   LB T-DNA repeat: left border repeat from nopaline C58 T-DNA (truncated)
   3954..4130    -  polyA_signal   CaMV poly(A) signal: cauliflower mosaic virus polyadenylation signal
   4180..4344    -  CDS            yokD (fragment): YOKD_BACSU - Experimental evidence at protein level: Swiss-Prot protein existence level 1. May contribute to antibiotic resistance. From Bacillus subtilis (strain 168).
   4365..5387    -  CDS            hph: KHYB_ECOLX - Experimental evidence at protein level: Swiss-Prot protein existence level 1. The aminoglycoside phosphotransferases achieve inactivation of their antibiotic substrates by phosphorylation. Only phosphorylates hygromycin and closely related compounds such as demethyl analogs and destomycin. From Escherichia coli.
   5407..5752    -  promoter       CaMV 35S promoter: strong constitutive promoter from cauliflower mosaic virus
   5409..5455    -  promoter       minimal CaMV 35S promoter: minimal 35S promoter from cauliflower mosaic virus
   5833..5990    -  CDS            lacZα (fragment): LacZα fragment of β-galactosidase; lacZ fragment
   5993..6011    +  promoter       T7 promoter: promoter for bacteriophage T7 RNA polymerase
   9860..56      -  CDS            CWINV2 (fragment) (across the origin): INV2_ARATH - Also known as BFRUCT2. Experimental evidence at transcript level: Swiss-Prot protein existence level 2. From Arabidopsis thaliana (Mouse-ear cress).
>Addgene plasmid #219702 | L1P137 - pAHP6-PhiC31-NLS-tUBQ1 | addgene full sequence | sequence record 435732 | Addgene NGS Result
ACCACAGAATCAGGGGATAACGCAGGAAAGAACATGAAGGCCTTGACAGGATATATTGGCGGGTAAACTA
AGTCGCTGTATGTGTTTGTTTGAGATCTCATGTGAGCAAAAGGCCAGCAAAAGGCCAGGAACCGTAAAAA
GGCCGCGTTGCTGGCGTTTTTCCATAGGCTCCGCCCCCCTGACGAGCATCACAAAAATCGACGCTCAAGT
CAGAGGTGGCGAAACCCGACAGGACTATAAAGATACCAGGCGTTTCCCCCTGGAAGCTCCCTCGTGCGCT
CTCCTGTTCCGACCCTGCCGCTTACCGGATACCTGTCCGCCTTTCTCCCTTCGGGAAGCGTGGCGCTTTC
TCATAGCTCACGCTGTAGGTATCTCAGTTCGGTGTAGGTCGTTCGCTCCAAGCTGGGCTGTGTGCACGAA
CCCCCCGTTCAGCCCGACCGCTGCGCCTTATCCGGTAACTATCGTCTTGAGTCCAACCCGGTAAGACACG
ACTTATCGCCACTGGCAGCAGCCACTGGTAACAGGATTAGCAGAGCGAGGTATGTAGGCGGTGCTACAGA
GTTCTTGAAGTGGTGGCCTAACTACGGCTACACTAGAAGAACAGTATTTGGTATCTGCGCTCTGCTGAAG
CCAGTTACCTTCGGAAGAAGAGTTGGTAGCTCTTGATCCGGCAAACAAACCACCGCTGGTAGCGGTGGTT
TTTTTGTTTGCAAGCAGCAGATTACGCGCAGAAAAAAAGGATCTCAAGAAGATCCTTTGATCTTTTCTAC
GGGGTCTGACGCTCAGTGGAACGAAAACTCACGTTAAGGGATTTTGGTCATGAGATTATCAAAAAGGATC
TTCACCTAGATCCTTTTAAATTAAAAATGAAGTTTTAAATCAATCTAAAGTACTGAGAGATCCCCTCATA
ATTTCCCCAAAGCGTAACCATGTGTGAATAAATTTTGAGCTAGTAGGGTTGCAGCCACGAGTAAGTCTTC
CCTTGTTATTGTGTAGCCAGAATGCCGCAAAACTTCCATGCCTAAGCGAACTGTTGAGAGTACGTTTCGA
TTTCTGACTGTGTTAGCCTGGAAGTGCTTGTCCCAACCTTGTTTCTGAGCATGAACGCCCGCAAGCCAAC
ATGTTAGTTGAAGCATCAGGGCGATTAGCAGCATGATATCAAAACGCTCTGAGCTGCTCGTTCGGCTATG
GCGTAGGCCTAGTCCGTAGGCAGGACTTTTCAAGTCTCGGAAGGTTTCTTCAATCTGCATTCGCTTCGAA
TAGATATTAACAAGTTGTTTGGGTGTTCGAATTTCAACAGGTAAGTTAGTTGCTAGAACCCATGGCTCCT
TTGCCGACGCTGAGTAGATTTTAGGTGACGGGTGGTGACAATGAGTCCGTGTCGAGCGCTGATTTTTTCG
GCCTTTAGAGCGAGATTTATACAATAGAATTTGGCATGAGATTGGATTGCTTTTAGTCAGCCTCTTATAG
CCTAAAGTCTTTGAGTGACTAGATGACATATCATGTAAGTTGCTGATAGGTTTCCAGTTTTCCGCTCCTA
GGTCTGCATATTGTACTTTTCCTCTTACTCGACTTAACCAGTACCAACCCAGCTTCTCAACGGATTTATA
CCATGGCACTTTAAAGCCAGCATCACTGACAATGAGCGGTGTGGTGTTACTCGGTAGAATGCTCGCAAGG
TCGGCTAGAAATTGGTCATGAGCTTTCTTTGAACATTGCTCTGAAAGCGGGAACGCTTTCTCATAAAGAG
TAACAGAACGACCGTGTAGTGCGACTGAAGCTCGCAATACCATAAGTCGTTTTTGCTCACGAATATCAGA
CCAGTCAACAAGTACAATGGGCATCGTATTGCCCGAACAGATAAAGCTAGCATGCCAACGGTATACAGCG
AGTCGCTCTTTGTGGAGGTGACGATTACCTAACAATCGGTCGATTCGTTTGATGTTATGTTTTGTTCTCG
CTTTGGTTGGCAGGTTACGGCCAAGTTCGGTAAGAGTGAGAGTTTTACAGTCAAGTAATGCGTGGCAAGC
CAACGTTAAGCTGTTGAGTCGTTTTAAGTGTAATTCGGGGCAGAATTGGTAAAGAGAGTCGTGTAAAATA
TCGAGTTCGCACATCTTGTTGTCTGATTATTGATTTTTCGCGAAACCATTTGATCATATGACAAGATGTG
TATCCACCTTAACTTAATGATTTTTACCAAAATCATTAGGGGATTCATCAGTCTAAAGTATATATGTGTA
ACATTGGTCTAGTGATTAGAAAAACTCATCGAGCATCAAATGAAACTGCAATTTATTCATATCAGGATTA
TCAATACCATATTTTTGAAAAAGCCGTTTCTGTAATGAAGGAGAAAACTCACCGAGGCAGTTCCATAGGA
TGGCAAGATCCTGGTATCGGTCTGCGATTCCGACTCGTCCAACATCAATACAACCTATTAATTTCCCCTC
GTCAAAAATAAGGTTATCAAGTGAGAAATCACCATGAGTGACGACTGAATCCGGTGAGAATGGCAAAAGT
TTATGCATTTCTTTCCAGACTTGTTCAACAGGCCAGCCATTACGCTCGTCATCAAAATCACTCGCATCAA
CCAAACCGTTATTCATTCGTGATTGCGCCTGAGCGAGACGAAATACGCGATCGCTGTTAAAAGGACAATT
ACAAACAGGAATCGAATGCAACCGGCGCAGGAACACTGCCAGCGCATCAACAATATTTTCACCTGAATCA
GGATATTCTTCTAATACCTGGAATGCTGTTTTCCCTGGGATCGCAGTGGTGAGTAACCATGCATCATCAG
GAGTACGGATAAAATGCTTGATGGTCGGAAGAGGCATAAATTCCGTCAGCCAGTTTAGTCTGACCATCTC
ATCTGTAACATCATTGGCAACGCTACCTTTGCCATGTTTCAGAAACAACTCTGGCGCATCGGGCTTCCCA
TACAATCGGTAGATTGTCGCACCTGATTGCCCGACATTATCGCGAGCCCATTTATACCCATATAAATCAG
CATCCATGTTGGAATTTAATCGCGGCCTTGAGCAAGACGTTTCCCGTTGAATATGGCTCATAACACCCCT
TGTATTACTGTTTATGTAAGCAGACAGTTTTATTGTTCATGATGATATATTTTTATCTTGTGCAATGTAA
CATCAGAGATTTTGAGACACAACGTGGCTTTGTTGAATAAATCGAACTTTTGCTGAGTTGAAGGATCAGA
TCACGCATCTTCCCGACAACGCAGACCGTTCCGTGGCAAAGCAAAAGTTCAAAATCACCAACTGGTCCAC
CTACAACAAAGCTCTCATCAACCGTGGCTCCCTCACTTTCTGGCTGGATGATGGGGCGATTCAGGCGATC
CCCATCCAACAGCCCGCCGTCGAGCGGGCTTTTTTATCCCCGGAAGCCTGTGGATAGAGGGTAGTTATCC
ACGTGAAACCGCTAATGCCCCGCAAAGCCTTGATTCACGGGGCTTTCCGGCCCGCTCCAAAAACTATCCA
CGTGAAATCGCTAATCAGGGTACGTGAAATCGCTAATCGGAGTACGTGAAATCGCTAATAAGGTCACGTG
AAATCGCTAATCAAAAAGGCACGTGAGAACGCTAATAGCCCTTTCAGATCAACAGCTTGCAAACACCCCT
CGCTCCGGCAAGTAGTTACAGCAAGTAGTATGTTCAATTAGCTTTTCAATTATGAATATATATATCAATT
ATTGGTCGCCCTTGGCTTGTGGACAATGCGCTACGCGCACCGGCTCCGCCCGTGGACAACCGCAAGCGGT
TGCCCACCGTCGAGCGCCTTTGCCCACAACCCGGCGGCCGGCCGCAACAGATCGTTTTATAAATTTTTTT
TTTTGAAAAAGAAAAAGCCCGAAAGGCGGCAACCTCTCGGGCTTCTGGATTTCCGATCCCCGGAATTAGA
TCTTGGCAGGATATATTGTGGTGTAACGTTATCGATCTGGATTTTAGTACTGGATTTTGGTTTTAGGAAT
TAGAAATTTTATTGATAGAAGTATTTTACAAATACAAATACATACTAAGGGTTTCTTATATGCTCAACAC
ATGAGCGAAACCCTATAAGAACCCTAATTTCCCTTATCGGGAAACTACTCACACATTATTTATGGAGAAA
ATAGAGAGAGATAGATTTGTAGAGAGAGACTGGTGATTTCAGCGTACCGAATTAATTCCTGAATCACTGC
GACCGGCCCTCCCGCGACCCAGCCGAGCGAGCTTAGCGAACTGTGGACGAGAACTGTGCCACCAAGCGTA
AGGCCGTTCTCTCGCATTTGCCTTGCTAGGCTCGCGCGAGTTGCTGGCTGAGGCGTTCTCGAAATCAGCT
CTTGTTCGGTCGGCATCTACTCTATTCCTTTGCCCTCGGACGAGTGCTGGGGCGTCGGTTTCCACTATCG
GCGAGTACTTCTACACAGCCATCGGTCCAGACGGCCGCGCTTCTGCGGGCGATTTGTGTACGCCCGACAG
TCCCGGCTCCGGATCGGACGATTGCGTCGCATCGACCCTGCGCCCAAGCTGCATCATCGAAATTGCCGTC
AACCAAGCTCTGATAGAGTTGGTCAAGACCAATGCGGAGCATATACGCCCGGAGCCTTGGCGATCCTGCA
AGCTCCGGATGCCTCCGCTCGAAGTAGCGCGTCTGCTGCTCCATACAAGCCAACCACGGCCTCCAGAAGA
AGATGTTGGCGACCTCGTATTGGGAATCCCCGAACATCGCCTCGCTCCAGTCAATGACCGCTGTTATGCG
GCCATTGTCCGTCAGGACATTGTTGGAGCCGAAATCCGCGTGCACGAGGTGCCGGACTTCGGGGCAGTCC
TCGGCCCAAAGCATCAGCTCATCGAGAGCCTGCGCGACGGACGCACTGACGGTGTCGTCCATCACAGTTT
GCCAGTGATACACATGGGGATCAGCAATCGCGCATATGAAATCACGCCATGTAGTGTATTGACCGATTCC
TTGCGGTCCGAATGGGCCGAACCCGCTCGTCTGGCTAAGATCGGCCGCAGCGATAGCATCCATAGCCTCC
GCGACCGGCTGAAGAACAGCGGGCAGTTCGGTTTCAGGCAGGTCTTGCAACGTGACACCCTGTGCACGGC
GGGAGATGCAATAGGTCAGGCTCTCGCTGAACTCCCCAATGTCAAGCACTTCCGGAATCGGGAGCGCGGC
CGATGCAAAGTGCCGATAAACATAACGATCTTTGTAGAAACCATCGGCGCAGCTATTTACCCGCAGGACA
TATCCACGCCCTCCTACATCGAAGCTGAAAGCACGAGATTCTTCGCCCTCCGAGAGCTGCATCAGGTCGG
AGACGCTGTCGAACTTTTCGATCAGAAACTTCTCGACAGACGTCGCGGTGAGTTCAGGCTTTTTCATAGG
GGGGATCAGCTTGGGCTGTCCTCTCCAAATGAAATGAACTTCCTTATATAGAGGAAGGGTCTTGCGAAGG
ATAGTGGGATTGTGCGTCATCCCTTACGTCAGTGGAGATGTCACATCAATCCACTTGCTTTGAAGACGTG
GTTGGAACGTCTTCTTTTTCCACGATGCTCCTCGTGGGTGGGGGTCCATCTTTGGGACCACTGTCGGCAG
AGGCATCTTGAATGATAGCCTTTCCTTTATCGCAATGATGGCATTTGTAGGAGCCACCTTCCTTTTCTAC
TGTCCTTTCGATGAAGTGACAGATAGCTGGGCAATGGAATCCGAGGAGGTTTCCCGAAATTACCCTTTGT
TGAAAAGTCTCAATAGCCCTTTGGTCTTCTGAGACTGTATCTTTGACATTTTTGGAGTAGGGGTACGATA
ACATTAACGCTTACAATTTCCATTCGCCATTCAGGCTGCGCAACTGTTGGGAAGGGCGATCGGTGCGGGC
CTCTTCGCTATTACGCCAGCTGGCGAAAGGGGGATGTGCTGCAAGGCGATTAAGTTGGGTAACGCCAGGG
TTTTCCCAGTCACGACGTTGTAAAACGACGGCCAGTGAATTGTAATACGACTCACTATAGGGCTTGGAGC
ACGGGGCGCAAAGAAGCATGACATACGAATGAGACAATTTCAGTTTTCGTATATAATAATTCCATAATCA
TAATTTAATCACTAGTTTTAATTGGTAACATAACCTTAAAAAAGCATCCACTCATTATGCGCTCCACTTT
ACTACTTACTCTGATAACATGAAAAAGTATATGTTTAATACTAGCTAGTTGTTTGTTCCGTTTCCAAGCA
CGCTCTTTCTTCTTTTCAGTCATTTTTAATCCGCATTTACAATAATATTTAGCTATTTTCATATATCATT
CTATACTAGCTCACAATAATTACATATGAGCACGCTTTTTTGTGTTCAAATATTATAAATCTTCGTTAGT
TACCGCTGCTTTTTATAATTATGTATACTTTCTGGTTCCAGGAGACTAATTAAGGAAGATTATTAGAGGC
TTCTTATACGTGCCATATGATTATTTATTTATGTACTGTCATGGTTCATATATAGCGATGTGATACCAAT
ATACCAATCACCAAAGTTATGAGAAAATCACGTAACCAGAGGTGTTGGTACATACATTTTCTGTTAAAAA
TAGTTAAGAGGACTTGTAATCTTTTGTGTTTAACTATTGATAATTTTTTACTTTATTCGGTGAAACAATT
TACGCATGTTTCTGTGTTGTGCTTGTGTTTCTTGTATTCTTCTTGTGTATAGCTTTCCTTATAAGAAAGA
AAAAGAAGAAGATTAATTGATTAGATCGAGAAAGAGAAAGGCCTTTTGAGATAGAAATGGAGAAAGGATG
GATTGAATTTGAAGCATAGAGAATAGCGAACACTCACTGCAAAGTTAGTGGGAAAGTCGCGCGTCATACG
AGGGAGCAACAAAGTGTGGGCTTTTCTTTTACAGTCTCAGAAACTAATGCATGCTCACATTTAAAAAAAA
AAAAAAAAAAAAACAATTCTTGTGTTAAATCAAGAGTGGATTAATTATGAGATAATCTAATGTACATTAC
TGTTATATGATTATAACTTGACAGACCAAATAATCATCTTAATCAGACCTGATAAAAGAAAAGAGATTAA
TTTCAACAGTGAGAAATTAAAGATAGAAAGTACATATTATTGGTGTAAAAGTTGTTGATTTAATTTAAGG
CAGATGTATTAAGTTAAATATGTAAATGTAGAGGCTGCGGGAAGGGTGACCAGCTGGTCTGACAGGGTAC
GCCGGTTGTCGGGAGGAAGAACGCCGCTATTGGCAGAGTCACGCGGGGTAACCGGCTGGCGGCTGTAGCC
GGTCACAGAGTGTATTAATATGGTCGTACAATACTTGTAGAGTGCTTTTTCCTGTGACGGTCCCGTTTAT
TCCCCACACCCTCCTCGATTCTTTCACTTAAAAGTGGGGGAAAAAGGTAACCTGACTCTTAGAAAATTTG
AATACAATTGTGGGTCACCTCATCTCATGTAGTCATGTCTATACAATTATAAATACCTCTCAACAAACCC
AAAATCGAATTATAAGCCTTCTCTAGCTAGAATTTGAAGCAAGACCTGTTCACATTAGTAAAAACAAATA
TATAGAAAGAGGAAAGATTGAAGCGGAAAACGGGACAAGACGGGTGTGCCGTTGAATGGACACGTATGCC
GGCGCTTATGATAGACAATCAAGAGAAAGAGAGAACTCTTCTGCCGCCTCTCCAGCTACACAGAGATCTG
CCAACGAGGATAAAGCTGCTGATTTACAAAGAGAGGTAGAGAGAGATGGGGGTAGGTTTAGATTTGTGGG
TCATTTCTCTGAGGCTCCTGGTACATCAGCCTTTGGTACTGCTGAACGGCCTGAATTTGAAAGAATATTA
AATGAGTGTCGGGCCGGTCGACTAAATATGATAATAGTTTATGATGTATCTAGGTTCAGTAGACTCAAAG
TTATGGATGCAATTCCGATCGTGAGCGAGCTACTTGCACTCGGTGTTACTATCGTAAGTACACAAGAAGG
TGTATTCAGGCAGGGTAATGTGATGGACCTTATACACCTTATTATGCGACTCGACGCTAGCCATAAAGAG
TCATCACTGAAGAGTGCTAAAATCTTGGACACCAAGAACCTGCAAAGGGAGCTTGGAGGCTATGTAGGAG
GAAAAGCTCCGTATGGTTTCGAACTCGTGAGTGAGACAAAAGAGATTACCAGAAATGGTAGGATGGTGAA
CGTGGTTATTAATAAGCTAGCTCATAGCACAACCCCTCTCACAGGGCCTTTTGAGTTCGAACCTGACGTT
ATTAGATGGTGGTGGAGAGAGATCAAAACTCACAAACATCTTCCATTTAAGCCAGGTAGCCAGGCTGCTA
TCCACCCTGGATCTATCACTGGGCTTTGTAAAAGGATGGATGCTGACGCAGTGCCAACTCGAGGGGAAAC
AATCGGTAAGAAGACTGCATCTTCCGCTTGGGATCCCGCTACAGTTATGAGAATCCTTCGGGATCCGCGT
ATTGCTGGATTCGCCGCAGAAGTCATTTATAAGAAAAAACCTGATGGTACTCCTACTACAAAAATCGAAG
GTTATAGGATCCAAAGGGATCCTATTACTTTGCGTCCAGTTGAATTAGACTGTGGACCGATCATCGAACC
TGCCGAGTGGTACGAGTTGCAGGCCTGGCTTGATGGTAGAGGGCGTGGAAAGGGTTTATCTCGGGGACAG
GCAATTTTGTCAGCAATGGATAAGCTTTATTGTGAGTGTGGGGCTGTTATGACATCAAAACGTGGAGAAG
AGTCAATCAAGGATTCTTACAGGTGCAGACGTCGTAAAGTGGTGGACCCTTCTGCTCCAGGACAGCATGA
GGGTACATGCAACGTTTCTATGGCTGCTCTTGATAAATTTGTGGCCGAACGTATTTTCAACAAGATTAGA
CACGCTGAAGGGGATGAGGAAACTTTAGCTCTTCTTTGGGAGGCTGCCCGGCGTTTTGGTAAGCTAACAG
AGGCACCAGAAAAAAGTGGCGAAAGAGCTAATTTGGTAGCCGAAAGAGCAGACGCCTTGAATGCATTGGA
AGAACTTTACGAAGATAGGGCTGCCGGAGCATATGATGGACCAGTTGGTCGGAAGCATTTCAGGAAGCAA
CAAGCTGCACTAACTTTGAGACAGCAAGGCGCAGAGGAGCGACTCGCAGAGCTTGAGGCCGCCGAGGCCC
CAAAGCTTCCACTCGATCAATGGTTTCCTGAGGATGCCGACGCTGATCCTACAGGTCCAAAGAGCTGGTG
GGGAAGAGCTAGCGTAGACGATAAGAGAGTGTTTGTGGGTCTATTTGTTGACAAGATTGTAGTTACTAAG
TCCACTACGGGTCGAGGACAGGGCACTCCCATCGAAAAGAGAGCCAGTATTACCTGGGCAAAGCCTCCAA
CCGATGATGATGAAGACGATGCACAAGATGGTACCGAGGATGTGGCAGCACCAAAAAAAAAGAGGAAGGT
GTAAGCTTAGAGACTCTTATCAAGAATCCCATCTCTTGCTTGCTTTTTTTTGTTGTCTTCCCTTTGATAG
GGTTTGTTTTTCTTGTTTCAGTGACTTTCTATGTTAAAAGATAATGTCAGTAAAAGGATTTGGTTTTCTA
TTATTCTGAATCGATTACGGAAGATTCTTGCTTAATTCCAATCTATACAAGTATCGTGAAATAATGACCG
TTTATGTGATTAGGAGACGTGTTTCATTAATAAAATATAAGATCAATACATTGTTAGTAGTGATAAACTA
TGTACAAATTGTATTGATTGTAAAAGAAACACAATAGGTTCCTTTTTTCTACAATATATTGTGACAGACT
CTCTGTTTTAACGAATGAATTAAATTTGTCAACGAAAAAATTAAAGAATGATGTGATCACTTTGCACCTT
GGTTCATCTTCAGAGGCTTCTGCATGTTCCATGCATTGAGGCTCTCTACGGTCACAGGTTGTGAGCCGTT
GTTAAAGACAAACAAATGCGCT
